>Addgene plasmid #85681 | sgOpti | depositor full sequence | sequence record 166876 | sgOpti sequence 9161 bps
ATGAGTATTCAACATTTCCGTGTCGCCCTTATTCCCTTTTTTGCGGCATTTTGCCTTCCTGTTTTTGCTC
ACCCAGAAACGCTGGTGAAAGTAAAAGATGCTGAAGATCAGTTGGGTGCACGAGTGGGTTACATCGAACT
GGATCTCAACAGCGGTAAGATCCTTGAGAGTTTTCGCCCCGAAGAACGTTTTCCAATGATGAGCACTTTT
AAAGTTCTGCTATGTGGCGCGGTATTATCCCGTATTGACGCCGGGCAAGAGCAACTCGGTCGCCGCATAC
ACTATTCTCAGAATGACTTGGTTGAGTACTCACCAGTCACAGAAAAGCATCTTACGGATGGCATGACAGT
AAGAGAATTATGCAGTGCTGCCATAACCATGAGTGATAACACTGCGGCCAACTTACTTCTGACAACGATC
GGAGGACCGAAGGAGCTAACCGCTTTTTTGCACAACATGGGGGATCATGTAACTCGCCTTGATCGTTGGG
AACCGGAGCTGAATGAAGCCATACCAAACGACGAGCGTGACACCACGATGCCTGTAGCAATGGCAACAAC
GTTGCGCAAACTATTAACTGGCGAACTACTTACTCTAGCTTCCCGGCAACAATTAATAGACTGGATGGAG
GCGGATAAAGTTGCAGGACCACTTCTGCGCTCGGCCCTTCCGGCTGGCTGGTTTATTGCTGATAAATCTG
GAGCCGGTGAGCGTGGGTCTCGCGGTATCATTGCAGCACTGGGGCCAGATGGTAAGCCCTCCCGTATCGT
AGTTATCTACACGACGGGGAGTCAGGCAACTATGGATGAACGAAATAGACAGATCGCTGAGATAGGTGCC
TCACTGATTAAGCATTGGTAACTGTCAGACCAAGTTTACTCATATATACTTTAGATTGATTTAAAACTTC
ATTTTTAATTTAAAAGGATCTAGGTGAAGATCCTTTTTGATAATCTCATGACCAAAATCCCTTAACGTGA
GTTTTCGTTCCACTGAGCGTCAGACCCCGTAGAAAAGATCAAAGGATCTTCTTGAGATCCTTTTTTTCTG
CGCGTAATCTGCTGCTTGCAAACAAAAAAACCACCGCTACCAGCGGTGGTTTGTTTGCCGGATCAAGAGC
TACCAACTCTTTTTCCGAAGGTAACTGGCTTCAGCAGAGCGCAGATACCAAATACTGTTCTTCTAGTGTA
GCCGTAGTTAGGCCACCACTTCAAGAACTCTGTAGCACCGCCTACATACCTCGCTCTGCTAATCCTGTTA
CCAGTGGCTGCTGCCAGTGGCGATAAGTCGTGTCTTACCGGGTTGGACTCAAGACGATAGTTACCGGATA
AGGCGCAGCGGTCGGGCTGAACGGGGGGTTCGTGCACACAGCCCAGCTTGGAGCGAACGACCTACACCGA
ACTGAGATACCTACAGCGTGAGCTATGAGAAAGCGCCACGCTTCCCGAAGGGAGAAAGGCGGACAGGTAT
CCGGTAAGCGGCAGGGTCGGAACAGGAGAGCGCACGAGGGAGCTTCCAGGGGGAAACGCCTGGTATCTTT
ATAGTCCTGTCGGGTTTCGCCACCTCTGACTTGAGCGTCGATTTTTGTGATGCTCGTCAGGGGGGCGGAG
CCTATGGAAAAACGCCAGCAACGCGGCCTTTTTACGGTTCCTGGCCTTTTGCTGGCCTTTTGCTCACATG
TTCTTTCCTGCGTTATCCCCTGATTCTGTGGATAACCGTATTACCGCCTTTGAGTGAGCTGATACCGCTC
GCCGCAGCCGAACGACCGAGCGCAGCGAGTCAGTGAGCGAGGAAGCGGAAGAGCGCCCAATACGCAAACC
GCCTCTCCCCGCGCGTTGGCCGATTCATTAATGCAGCTGGCACGACAGGTTTCCCGACTGGAAAGCGGGC
AGTGAGCGCAACGCAATTAATGTGAGTTAGCTCACTCATTAGGCACCCCAGGCTTTACACTTTATGCTTC
CGGCTCGTATGTTGTGTGGAATTGTGAGCGGATAACAATTTCACACAGGAAACAGCTATGACCATGATTA
CGCCAAGCGCGCAATTAACCCTCACTAAAGGGAACAAAAGCTGGAGCTGCAAGCTTAATGTAGTCTTATG
CAATACTCTTGTAGTCTTGCAACATGGTAACGATGAGTTAGCAACATGCCTTACAAGGAGAGAAAAAGCA
CCGTGCATGCCGATTGGTGGAAGTAAGGTGGTACGATCGTGCCTTATTAGGAAGGCAACAGACGGGTCTG
ACATGGATTGGACGAACCACTGAATTGCCGCATTGCAGAGATATTGTATTTAAGTGCCTAGCTCGATACA
TAAACGGGTCTCTCTGGTTAGACCAGATCTGAGCCTGGGAGCTCTCTGGCTAACTAGGGAACCCACTGCT
TAAGCCTCAATAAAGCTTGCCTTGAGTGCTTCAAGTAGTGTGTGCCCGTCTGTTGTGTGACTCTGGTAAC
TAGAGATCCCTCAGACCCTTTTAGTCAGTGTGGAAAATCTCTAGCAGTGGCGCCCGAACAGGGACTTGAA
AGCGAAAGGGAAACCAGAGGAGCTCTCTCGACGCAGGACTCGGCTTGCTGAAGCGCGCACGGCAAGAGGC
GAGGGGCGGCGACTGGTGAGTACGCCAAAAATTTTGACTAGCGGAGGCTAGAAGGAGAGAGATGGGTGCG
AGAGCGTCAGTATTAAGCGGGGGAGAATTAGATCGCGATGGGAAAAAATTCGGTTAAGGCCAGGGGGAAA
GAAAAAATATAAATTAAAACATATAGTATGGGCAAGCAGGGAGCTAGAACGATTCGCAGTTAATCCTGGC
CTGTTAGAAACATCAGAAGGCTGTAGACAAATACTGGGACAGCTACAACCATCCCTTCAGACAGGATCAG
AAGAACTTAGATCATTATATAATACAGTAGCAACCCTCTATTGTGTGCATCAAAGGATAGAGATAAAAGA
CACCAAGGAAGCTTTAGACAAGATAGAGGAAGAGCAAAACAAAAGTAAGACCACCGCACAGCAAGCGGCC
GCTGATCTTCAGACCTGGAGGAGGAGATATGAGGGACAATTGGAGAAGTGAATTATATAAATATAAAGTA
GTAAAAATTGAACCATTAGGAGTAGCACCCACCAAGGCAAAGAGAAGAGTGGTGCAGAGAGAAAAAAGAG
CAGTGGGAATAGGAGCTTTGTTCCTTGGGTTCTTGGGAGCAGCAGGAAGCACTATGGGCGCAGCGTCAAT
GACGCTGACGGTACAGGCCAGACAATTATTGTCTGGTATAGTGCAGCAGCAGAACAATTTGCTGAGGGCT
ATTGAGGCGCAACAGCATCTGTTGCAACTCACAGTCTGGGGCATCAAGCAGCTCCAGGCAAGAATCCTGG
CTGTGGAAAGATACCTAAAGGATCAACAGCTCCTGGGGATTTGGGGTTGCTCTGGAAAACTCATTTGCAC
CACTGCTGTGCCTTGGAATGCTAGTTGGAGTAATAAATCTCTGGAACAGATTTGGAATCACACGACCTGG
ATGGAGTGGGACAGAGAAATTAACAATTACACAAGCTTAATACACTCCTTAATTGAAGAATCGCAAAACC
AGCAAGAAAAGAATGAACAAGAATTATTGGAATTAGATAAATGGGCAAGTTTGTGGAATTGGTTTAACAT
AACAAATTGGCTGTGGTATATAAAATTATTCATAATGATAGTAGGAGGCTTGGTAGGTTTAAGAATAGTT
TTTGCTGTACTTTCTATAGTGAATAGAGTTAGGCAGGGATATTCACCATTATCGTTTCAGACCCACCTCC
CAACCCCGAGGGGACCCAGAGAGGGCCTATTTCCCATGATTCCTTCATATTTGCATATACGATACAAGGC
TGTTAGAGAGATAATTAGAATTAATTTGACTGTAAACACAAAGATATTAGTACAAAATACGTGACGTAGA
AAGTAATAATTTCTTGGGTAGTTTGCAGTTTTAAAATTATGTTTTAAAATGGACTATCATATGCTTACCG
TAACTTGAAAGTATTTCGATTTCTTGGCTTTATATATCTTGTGGAAAGGACGAAACACCGGAGACGGTTG
TAAATGAGCACACAAAATACACATGCTAAAATATTATATTCTATGACCTTTATAAAATCAACCAAAATCT
TCTTTTTAATAACTTTAGTATCAATAATTAGAATTTTTATGTTCCTTTTTGCAAACTTTTAATAAAAATG
AGCAAAATAAAAAAACGCTAGTTTTAGTAACTCGCGTTGTTTTCTTCACCTTTAATAATAGCTACTCCAC
CACTTGTTCCTAAGCGGTCAGCTCCTGCTTCAATCATTTTTTGAGCATCTTCAAATGTTCTAACTCCACC
AGCTGCTTTAACTAAAGCATTGTCTTTAACAACTGACTTCATTAGTTTAACATCTTCAAATGTTGCACCT
GATTTTGAAAATCCTGTTGATGTTTTAACAAATTCTAATCCAGCTTCAACAGCTATTTCACAAGCTTTCA
TGATTTCTTCTTTTGTTAATAAACAATTTTCCATAATACATTTAACAACATGTGATCCAGCTGCTTTTTT
TACAGCTTTCATGTCTTCTAAAACTAATTCATAATTTTTGTCTTTTAATGCACCAATATTTAATACCATA
TCAATTTCTGTTGCACCATCTTTAATTGCTTCAGAAACTTCGAATGCTTTTGTAGCTGTTGTGCATGCAC
CTAGAGGAAAACCTACAACATTTGTTATTCCTACATTTGTGCCTTTTAATAATTCTTTACAATAGCTTGT
TCAATATGAATTAACACAAACTGTTGCAAAATCAAATTCAATTGCTTCATCACATAATTGTTTAATTTCA
GCTTTCGTAGCATCTTGTTTTAATAATGTGTGATCTATATATTTGTTTAGTTTCATTTTTTCTCCTATAT
ATTCATTTTTAATTTTAATTCTTTAATAATTTCGTCTACTTTAACTTTAGCGTTTTGAACAGATTCACCA
ACACCTATAAAATAAATTTTTAGTTTAGGTTCAGTTCCACTTGGGCGAACAGCAAATCATGACTTATCTT
CTAAATAAAATTTTAGTAAGTCTTGTCCTGGCATATTATACATTCCATCGATGTAGTCTTCAACATTAAC
AACTTTAAGTCCAGCAATTTGAGTTAAGGGTGTTGCTCTCAATGATTTCATTAATGGTTCAATTTTTAAT
TTCTTTTCTTCTGGTTTAAAATTCAAGTTTAAAGTGAAAGTGTAATATGCACCCATTTCTTTAAATAAAT
CTTCTAAATAGTCTACTAATGTTTTATTTTGTTTTTTATAAAATCAAGCAGCCTCTGCTATTAATATAGA
AGCTTGTATTCCATCTTTATCTCTAGCTGAGTCATCAATTACATATCCATAACTTTCTTCATAAGCAAAA
ACAAAATTTAATCCGTTATCTTCTTCTTTAGCAATTTCTCTACCCATTCATTTAAATCCAGTTAAAGTTT
TTACAATATTAACTCCATATTTTTCATGAGCGATTCTATCACCCAAATCACTTGTTACAAAACTTGAATA
TAGAGCCGGATTTTTTGGAATGCTATTTAAGCGTTTTAGATTTGATAATTTTCAATCAATTAAAATTGGT
CCTGTTTGATTTCCATCTAATCTTACAAAATGACCATCATGTTTTATTGCCATTCCAAATCTGTCAGCAT
CTGGGTCATTCATAATAATAATATCTGCATCATGTTTAATACCATATTCAAGCGGTATTTTTCATGCAGG
ATCAAATTCTGGATTTGGATTTACAACATTTTTAAATGTTTCATCTTCAAATGCATGCTCTTCAACCTCA
ATAACGTTATATCCTGATTCACGTAATATTTTTGGGGTAAATTTAGTTCCTGTTCCATTAACTGCGCTAA
AAATAATTTTTAAATCTTTTTTAGCTTCTTGCTCTTTTTTGTACGTCTCTGTTTAAGAGCTATGCTGGAA
ACAGCATAGCAAGTTTAAATAAGGCTAGTCCGTTATCAACTTGAAAAAGTGGCACCGAGTCGGTGCTTTT
TTGAATTCTAGATCTTGAGACAAATGGCAGTATTCATCCACAATTTTAAAAGAAAAGGGGGGATTGGGGG
GTACAGTGCAGGGGAAAGAATAGTAGACATAATAGCAACAGACATACAAACTAAAGAATTACAAAAACAA
ATTACAAAAATTCAAAATTTTCGGGTTTATTACAGGGACAGCAGAGATCCACTTTGGCGCCGGCTCGAGT
GGCTCCGGTGCCCGTCAGTGGGCAGAGCGCACATCGCCCACAGTCCCCGAGAAGTTGGGGGGAGGGGTCG
GCAATTGAACCGGTGCCTAGAGAAGGTGGCGCGGGGTAAACTGGGAAAGTGATGTCGTGTACTGGCTCCG
CCTTTTTCCCGAGGGTGGGGGAGAACCGTATATAAGTGCAGTAGTCGCCGTGAACGTTCTTTTTCGCAAC
GGGTTTGCCGCCAGAACACAGGTGTCGTGACGCGGGATCCGCCACCATGACCGAGTACAAGCCCACGGTG
CGCCTCGCCACCCGCGACGACGTCCCCAGGGCCGTACGCACCCTCGCCGCCGCGTTCGCCGACTACCCCG
CCACGCGCCACACCGTCGATCCGGACCGCCACATCGAGCGGGTCACCGAGCTGCAAGAACTCTTCCTCAC
GCGCGTCGGGCTCGACATCGGCAAGGTGTGGGTCGCGGACGACGGCGCCGCGGTGGCGGTCTGGACCACG
CCGGAGAGCGTCGAAGCGGGGGCGGTGTTCGCCGAGATCGGCCCGCGCATGGCCGAGTTGAGCGGTTCCC
GGCTGGCCGCGCAGCAACAGATGGAAGGCCTCCTGGCGCCGCACCGGCCCAAGGAGCCCGCGTGGTTCCT
GGCCACCGTCGGAGTCTCGCCCGACCACCAGGGCAAGGGTCTGGGCAGCGCCGTCGTGCTCCCCGGAGTG
GAGGCGGCCGAGCGCGCCGGGGTGCCCGCCTTCCTGGAGACCTCCGCGCCCCGCAACCTCCCCTTCTACG
AGCGGCTCGGCTTCACCGTCACCGCCGACGTCGAGGTGCCCGAAGGACCGCGCACCTGGTGCATGACCCG
CAAGCCCGGTGCCTGAACGCGTTAAGTCGACAATCAACCTCTGGATTACAAAATTTGTGAAAGATTGACT
GGTATTCTTAACTATGTTGCTCCTTTTACGCTATGTGGATACGCTGCTTTAATGCCTTTGTATCATGCTA
TTGCTTCCCGTATGGCTTTCATTTTCTCCTCCTTGTATAAATCCTGGTTGCTGTCTCTTTATGAGGAGTT
GTGGCCCGTTGTCAGGCAACGTGGCGTGGTGTGCACTGTGTTTGCTGACGCAACCCCCACTGGTTGGGGC
ATTGCCACCACCTGTCAGCTCCTTTCCGGGACTTTCGCTTTCCCCCTCCCTATTGCCACGGCGGAACTCA
TCGCCGCCTGCCTTGCCCGCTGCTGGACAGGGGCTCGGCTGTTGGGCACTGACAATTCCGTGGTGTTGTC
GGGGAAATCATCGTCCTTTCCTTGGCTGCTCGCCTGTGTTGCCACCTGGATTCTGCGCGGGACGTCCTTC
TGCTACGTCCCTTCGGCCCTCAATCCAGCGGACCTTCCTTCCCGCGGCCTGCTGCCGGCTCTGCGGCCTC
TTCCGCGTCTTCGCCTTCGCCCTCAGACGAGTCGGATCTCCCTTTGGGCCGCCTCCCCGCGTCGACTTTA
AGACCAATGACTTACAAGGCAGCTGTAGATCTTAGCCACTTTTTAAAAGAAAAGGGGGGACTGGAAGGGC
TAATTCACTCCCAACGAAGACAAGATCTGCTTTTTGCTTGTACTGGGTCTCTCTGGTTAGACCAGATCTG
AGCCTGGGAGCTCTCTGGCTAACTAGGGAACCCACTGCTTAAGCCTCAATAAAGCTTGCCTTGAGTGCTT
CAAGTAGTGTGTGCCCGTCTGTTGTGTGACTCTGGTAACTAGAGATCCCTCAGACCCTTTTAGTCAGTGT
GGAAAATCTCTAGCAGTACGTATAGTAGTTCATGTCATCTTATTATTCAGTATTTATAACTTGCAAAGAA
ATGAATATCAGAGAGTGAGAGGAACTTGTTTATTGCAGCTTATAATGGTTACAAATAAAGCAATAGCATC
ACAAATTTCACAAATAAAGCATTTTTTTCACTGCATTCTAGTTGTGGTTTGTCCAAACTCATCAATGTAT
CTTATCATGTCTGGCTCTAGCTATCCCGCCCCTAACTCCGCCCATCCCGCCCCTAACTCCGCCCAGTTCC
GCCCATTCTCCGCCCCATGGCTGACTAATTTTTTTTATTTATGCAGAGGCCGAGGCCGCCTCGGCCTCTG
AGCTATTCCAGAAGTAGTGAGGAGGCTTTTTTGGAGGCCTAGGGACGTACCCAATTCGCCCTATAGTGAG
TCGTATTACGCGCGCTCACTGGCCGTCGTTTTACAACGTCGTGACTGGGAAAACCCTGGCGTTACCCAAC
TTAATCGCCTTGCAGCACATCCCCCTTTCGCCAGCTGGCGTAATAGCGAAGAGGCCCGCACCGATCGCCC
TTCCCAACAGTTGCGCAGCCTGAATGGCGAATGGG
[124 nt withheld, positions 8576-8699]
C
[91 nt withheld, positions 8701-8791]
A
[49 nt withheld, positions 8793-8841]
CCTTTGACGTTGGAGTCCACGTTCTTT
[37 nt withheld, positions 8869-8905]
ACCCTATCTCGGTCTATTCTTTTGATTTATAAGGGATTTTGCCGATTTCGGCCTATTGGTTAAAAAATGA
GCTGATTTAACAAAAATTTAACGCGAATTTTAACAAAATATTAACGCTTACAATTTAGGTGGCACTTTTC
GGGGAAATGTGCGCGGAACCCCTATTTGTTTATTTTTCTAAATACATTCAAATATGTATCCGCTCATGAG
ACAATAACCCTGATAAATGCTTCAATAATATTGAAAAAGGAAGAGT
Features (pLannotate 1.2.2; 28 found; start..end, strand, type, name):
      1..861     +  CDS            AmpR: β-lactamase; bla; confers resistance to ampicillin, carbenicillin, and related antibiotics
   1032..1620    +  rep_origin     ori: high-copy-number ColE1/pMB1/pBR322/pUC origin of replication
   1803..1895    +  CDS            lacI (fragment): lac repressor; lacI; The lac repressor binds to the lac operator to inhibit transcription in E. coli. This inhibition can be relieved by adding lactose or isopropyl-β-D-thiogalactopyranoside (IPTG).
   1908..1929    +  protein_bind   CAP binding site: CAP binding activates transcription in the presence of cAMP. E. coli catabolite activator protein
   1944..1974    +  promoter       lac promoter: promoter for the E. coli lac operon
   1982..1998    +  protein_bind   lac operator: The lac repressor binds to the lac operator to inhibit transcription in E. coli. This inhibition can be relieved by adding lactose or isopropyl-β-D-thiogalactopyranoside (IPTG). lac repressor encoded by lacI
   2043..2061    +  promoter       T3 promoter: promoter for bacteriophage T3 RNA polymerase
   2089..2315    +  promoter       RSV promoter: Rous sarcoma virus enhancer/promoter
   2316..2496    +  LTR            5' LTR (truncated): truncated 5' long terminal repeat (LTR) from HIV-1
   2543..2668    +  misc_feature   HIV-1 Ψ: packaging signal of human immunodeficiency virus type 1
   2652..3015    +  CDS            HIV-1 gag (fragment): gag protein from human immunodeficiency virus 1; gag
   3161..3394    +  misc_feature   RRE: The Rev response element (RRE) of HIV-1 allows for Rev-dependent mRNA export from the nucleus to the cytoplasm.
   3771..3797    +  CDS            Rev (fragment): human immunodeficiency virus 1 (HIV-1) Rev protein; rev; enhances nuclear export of unspliced and incompletely spliced viral mRNAs
   3801..4041    +  promoter       U6 promoter: RNA polymerase III promoter for human U6 snRNA
   4227..4886    -  CDS            deoC1: DEOC1_STAAN - Also known as dra. Experimental evidence at protein level: Swiss-Prot protein existence level 1. Catalyzes a reversible aldol reaction between acetaldehyde and D-glyceraldehyde 3-phosphate to generate 2-deoxy-D-ribose 5- phosphate. From Staphylococcus aureus (strain N315).
   5949..6016    +  misc_RNA       tracrRNA (fragment): trans-activating CRISPR RNA for the Streptococcus pyogenes CRISPR/Cas9 system
   6064..6181    +  misc_feature   cPPT/CTS: central polypurine tract and central termination sequence of HIV-1
   6250..6461    +  promoter       EF-1α core promoter: core promoter for human elongation factor EF-1α
   6487..7086    +  CDS            PuroR (fragment): puromycin N-acetyltransferase; pac from Streptomyces; confers resistance to puromycin
   7102..7690    +  misc_feature   WPRE: woodchuck hepatitis virus posttranscriptional regulatory element
   7741..7760    +  misc_feature   cPPT/CTS (fragment): central polypurine tract and central termination sequence of HIV-1
   7762..7995    +  LTR            3' LTR (ΔU3): self-inactivating 3' long terminal repeat (LTR) from HIV-1
   8073..8194    +  polyA_signal   SV40 poly(A) signal: SV40 polyadenylation signal
   8234..8369    +  rep_origin     SV40 ori: SV40 origin of replication
   8390..8408    -  promoter       T7 promoter: promoter for bacteriophage T7 RNA polymerase
   8416..8571    +  CDS            lacZα (fragment): LacZα fragment of β-galactosidase; lacZ fragment
   8576..9004    +  rep_origin     f1 ori (sequence partly withheld): f1 bacteriophage origin of replication; arrow indicates direction of (+) strand synthesis
   9057..9161    +  promoter       AmpR promoter: bla
