>Addgene plasmid #85681 | sgOpti | addgene full sequence | sequence record 171159 | Addgene NGS Result
ATGAGTATTCAACATTTCCGTGTCGCCCTTATTCCCTTTTTTGCGGCATTTTGCCTTCCTGTTTTTGCTC
ACCCAGAAACGCTGGTGAAAGTAAAAGATGCTGAAGATCAGTTGGGTGCACGAGTGGGTTACATCGAACT
GGATCTCAACAGCGGTAAGATCCTTGAGAGTTTTCGCCCCGAAGAACGTTTTCCAATGATGAGCACTTTT
AAAGTTCTGCTATGTGGCGCGGTATTATCCCGTATTGACGCCGGGCAAGAGCAACTCGGTCGCCGCATAC
ACTATTCTCAGAATGACTTGGTTGAGTACTCACCAGTCACAGAAAAGCATCTTACGGATGGCATGACAGT
AAGAGAATTATGCAGTGCTGCCATAACCATGAGTGATAACACTGCGGCCAACTTACTTCTGACAACGATC
GGAGGACCGAAGGAGCTAACCGCTTTTTTGCACAACATGGGGGATCATGTAACTCGCCTTGATCGTTGGG
AACCGGAGCTGAATGAAGCCATACCAAACGACGAGCGTGACACCACGATGCCTGTAGCAATGGCAACAAC
GTTGCGCAAACTATTAACTGGCGAACTACTTACTCTAGCTTCCCGGCAACAATTAATAGACTGGATGGAG
GCGGATAAAGTTGCAGGACCACTTCTGCGCTCGGCCCTTCCGGCTGGCTGGTTTATTGCTGATAAATCTG
GAGCCGGTGAGCGTGGGTCTCGCGGTATCATTGCAGCACTGGGGCCAGATGGTAAGCCCTCCCGTATCGT
AGTTATCTACACGACGGGGAGTCAGGCAACTATGGATGAACGAAATAGACAGATCGCTGAGATAGGTGCC
TCACTGATTAAGCATTGGTAACTGTCAGACCAAGTTTACTCATATATACTTTAGATTGATTTAAAACTTC
ATTTTTAATTTAAAAGGATCTAGGTGAAGATCCTTTTTGATAATCTCATGACCAAAATCCCTTAACGTGA
GTTTTCGTTCCACTGAGCGTCAGACCCCGTAGAAAAGATCAAAGGATCTTCTTGAGATCCTTTTTTTCTG
CGCGTAATCTGCTGCTTGCAAACAAAAAAACCACCGCTACCAGCGGTGGTTTGTTTGCCGGATCAAGAGC
TACCAACTCTTTTTCCGAAGGTAACTGGCTTCAGCAGAGCGCAGATACCAAATACTGTTCTTCTAGTGTA
GCCGTAGTTAGGCCACCACTTCAAGAACTCTGTAGCACCGCCTACATACCTCGCTCTGCTAATCCTGTTA
CCAGTGGCTGCTGCCAGTGGCGATAAGTCGTGTCTTACCGGGTTGGACTCAAGACGATAGTTACCGGATA
AGGCGCAGCGGTCGGGCTGAACGGGGGGTTCGTGCACACAGCCCAGCTTGGAGCGAACGACCTACACCGA
ACTGAGATACCTACAGCGTGAGCTATGAGAAAGCGCCACGCTTCCCGAAGGGAGAAAGGCGGACAGGTAT
CCGGTAAGCGGCAGGGTCGGAACAGGAGAGCGCACGAGGGAGCTTCCAGGGGGAAACGCCTGGTATCTTT
ATAGTCCTGTCGGGTTTCGCCACCTCTGACTTGAGCGTCGATTTTTGTGATGCTCGTCAGGGGGGCGGAG
CCTATGGAAAAACGCCAGCAACGCGGCCTTTTTACGGTTCCTGGCCTTTTGCTGGCCTTTTGCTCACATG
TTCTTTCCTGCGTTATCCCCTGATTCTGTGGATAACCGTATTACCGCCTTTGAGTGAGCTGATACCGCTC
GCCGCAGCCGAACGACCGAGCGCAGCGAGTCAGTGAGCGAGGAAGCGGAAGAGCGCCCAATACGCAAACC
GCCTCTCCCCGCGCGTTGGCCGATTCATTAATGCAGCTGGCACGACAGGTTTCCCGACTGGAAAGCGGGC
AGTGAGCGCAACGCAATTAATGTGAGTTAGCTCACTCATTAGGCACCCCAGGCTTTACACTTTATGCTTC
CGGCTCGTATGTTGTGTGGAATTGTGAGCGGATAACAATTTCACACAGGAAACAGCTATGACCATGATTA
CGCCAAGCGCGCAATTAACCCTCACTAAAGGGAACAAAAGCTGGAGCTGCAAGCTTAATGTAGTCTTATG
CAATACTCTTGTAGTCTTGCAACATGGTAACGATGAGTTAGCAACATGCCTTACAAGGAGAGAAAAAGCA
CCGTGCATGCCGATTGGTGGAAGTAAGGTGGTACGATCGTGCCTTATTAGGAAGGCAACAGACGGGTCTG
ACATGGATTGGACGAACCACTGAATTGCCGCATTGCAGAGATATTGTATTTAAGTGCCTAGCTCGATACA
TAAACGGGTCTCTCTGGTTAGACCAGATCTGAGCCTGGGAGCTCTCTGGCTAACTAGGGAACCCACTGCT
TAAGCCTCAATAAAGCTTGCCTTGAGTGCTTCAAGTAGTGTGTGCCCGTCTGTTGTGTGACTCTGGTAAC
TAGAGATCCCTCAGACCCTTTTAGTCAGTGTGGAAAATCTCTAGCAGTGGCGCCCGAACAGGGACTTGAA
AGCGAAAGGGAAACCAGAGGAGCTCTCTCGACGCAGGACTCGGCTTGCTGAAGCGCGCACGGCAAGAGGC
GAGGGGCGGCGACTGGTGAGTACGCCAAAAATTTTGACTAGCGGAGGCTAGAAGGAGAGAGATGGGTGCG
AGAGCGTCAGTATTAAGCGGGGGAGAATTAGATCGCGATGGGAAAAAATTCGGTTAAGGCCAGGGGGAAA
GAAAAAATATAAATTAAAACATATAGTATGGGCAAGCAGGGAGCTAGAACGATTCGCAGTTAATCCTGGC
CTGTTAGAAACATCAGAAGGCTGTAGACAAATACTGGGACAGCTACAACCATCCCTTCAGACAGGATCAG
AAGAACTTAGATCATTATATAATACAGTAGCAACCCTCTATTGTGTGCATCAAAGGATAGAGATAAAAGA
CACCAAGGAAGCTTTAGACAAGATAGAGGAAGAGCAAAACAAAAGTAAGACCACCGCACAGCAAGCGGCC
GCTGATCTTCAGACCTGGAGGAGGAGATATGAGGGACAATTGGAGAAGTGAATTATATAAATATAAAGTA
GTAAAAATTGAACCATTAGGAGTAGCACCCACCAAGGCAAAGAGAAGAGTGGTGCAGAGAGAAAAAAGAG
CAGTGGGAATAGGAGCTTTGTTCCTTGGGTTCTTGGGAGCAGCAGGAAGCACTATGGGCGCAGCGTCAAT
GACGCTGACGGTACAGGCCAGACAATTATTGTCTGGTATAGTGCAGCAGCAGAACAATTTGCTGAGGGCT
ATTGAGGCGCAACAGCATCTGTTGCAACTCACAGTCTGGGGCATCAAGCAGCTCCAGGCAAGAATCCTGG
CTGTGGAAAGATACCTAAAGGATCAACAGCTCCTGGGGATTTGGGGTTGCTCTGGAAAACTCATTTGCAC
CACTGCTGTGCCTTGGAATGCTAGTTGGAGTAATAAATCTCTGGAACAGATTTGGAATCACACGACCTGG
ATGGAGTGGGACAGAGAAATTAACAATTACACAAGCTTAATACACTCCTTAATTGAAGAATCGCAAAACC
AGCAAGAAAAGAATGAACAAGAATTATTGGAATTAGATAAATGGGCAAGTTTGTGGAATTGGTTTAACAT
AACAAATTGGCTGTGGTATATAAAATTATTCATAATGATAGTAGGAGGCTTGGTAGGTTTAAGAATAGTT
TTTGCTGTACTTTCTATAGTGAATAGAGTTAGGCAGGGATATTCACCATTATCGTTTCAGACCCACCTCC
CAACCCCGAGGGGACCCAGAGAGGGCCTATTTCCCATGATTCCTTCATATTTGCATATACGATACAAGGC
TGTTAGAGAGATAATTAGAATTAATTTGACTGTAAACACAAAGATATTAGTACAAAATACGTGACGTAGA
AAGTAATAATTTCTTGGGTAGTTTGCAGTTTTAAAATTATGTTTTAAAATGGACTATCATATGCTTACCG
TAACTTGAAAGTATTTCGATTTCTTGGCTTTATATATCTTGTGGAAAGGACGAAACACCGGAGACGGTTG
TAAATGAGCACACAAAATACACATGCTAAAATATTATATTCTATGACCTTTATAAAATCAACCAAAATCT
TCTTTTTAATAACTTTAGTATCAATAATTAGAATTTTTATGTTCCTTTTTGCAAACTTTTAATAAAAATG
AGCAAAATAAAAAAACGCTAGTTTTAGTAACTCGCGTTGTTTTCTTCACCTTTAATAATAGCTACTCCAC
CACTTGTTCCTAAGCGGTCAGCTCCTGCTTCAATCATTTTTTGAGCATCTTCAAATGTTCTAACTCCACC
AGCTGCTTTAACTAAAGCATTGTCTTTAACAACTGACTTCATTAGTTTAACATCTTCAAATGTTGCACCT
GATTTTGAAAATCCTGTTGATGTTTTAACAAATTCTAATCCAGCTTCAACAGCTATTTCACAAGCTTTCA
TGATTTCTTCTTTTGTTAATAAACAATTTTCCATAATACATTTAACAACATGTGATCCAGCTGCTTTTTT
TACAGCTTTCATGTCTTCTAAAACTAATTCATAATTTTTGTCTTTTAATGCACCAATATTTAATACCATA
TCAATTTCTGTTGCACCATCTTTAATTGCTTCAGAAACTTCGAATGCTTTTGTAGCTGTTGTGCATGCAC
CTAGAGGAAAACCTACAACATTTGTTATTCCTACATTTGTGCCTTTTAATAATTCTTTACAATAGCTTGT
TCAATATGAATTAACACAAACTGTTGCAAAATCAAATTCAATTGCTTCATCACATAATTGTTTAATTTCA
GCTTTCGTAGCATCTTGTTTTAATAATGTGTGATCTATATATTTGTTTAGTTTCATTTTTTCTCCTATAT
ATTCATTTTTAATTTTAATTCTTTAATAATTTCGTCTACTTTAACTTTAGCGTTTTGAACAGATTCACCA
ACACCTATAAAATAAATTTTTAGTTTAGGTTCAGTTCCACTTGGGCGAACAGCAAATCATGACTTATCTT
CTAAATAAAATTTTAGTAAGTCTTGTCCTGGCATATTATACATTCCATCGATGTAGTCTTCAACATTAAC
AACTTTAAGTCCAGCAATTTGAGTTAAGGGTGTTGCTCTCAATGATTTCATTAATGGTTCAATTTTTAAT
TTCTTTTCTTCTGGTTTAAAATTCAAGTTTAAAGTGAAAGTGTAATATGCACCCATTTCTTTAAATAAAT
CTTCTAAATAGTCTACTAATGTTTTATTTTGTTTTTTATAAAATCAAGCAGCCTCTGCTATTAATATAGA
AGCTTGTATTCCATCTTTATCTCTAGCTGAGTCATCAATTACATATCCATAACTTTCTTCATAAGCAAAA
ACAAAATTTAATCCGTTATCTTCTTCTTTAGCAATTTCTCTACCCATTCATTTAAATCCAGTTAAAGTTT
TTACAATATTAACTCCATATTTTTCATGAGCGATTCTATCACCCAAATCACTTGTTACAAAACTTGAATA
TAGAGCCGGATTTTTTGGAATGCTATTTAAGCGTTTTAGATTTGATAATTTTCAATCAATTAAAATTGGT
CCTGTTTGATTTCCATCTAATCTTACAAAATGACCATCATGTTTTATTGCCATTCCAAATCTGTCAGCAT
CTGGGTCATTCATAATAATAATATCTGCATCATGTTTAATACCATATTCAAGCGGTATTTTTCATGCAGG
ATCAAATTCTGGATTTGGATTTACAACATTTTTAAATGTTTCATCTTCAAATGCATGCTCTTCAACCTCA
ATAACGTTATATCCTGATTCACGTAATATTTTTGGGGTAAATTTAGTTCCTGTTCCATTAACTGCGCTAA
AAATAATTTTTAAATCTTTTTTAGCTTCTTGCTCTTTTTTGTACGTCTCTGTTTAAGAGCTATGCTGGAA
ACAGCATAGCAAGTTTAAATAAGGCTAGTCCGTTATCAACTTGAAAAAGTGGCACCGAGTCGGTGCTTTT
TTTGAATTCTAGATCTTGAGACAAATGGCAGTATTCATCCACAATTTTAAAAGAAAAGGGGGGATTGGGG
GGTACAGTGCAGGGGAAAGAATAGTAGACATAATAGCAACAGACATACAAACTAAAGAATTACAAAAACA
AATTACAAAAATTCAAAATTTTCGGGTTTATTACAGGGACAGCAGAGATCCACTTTGGCGCCGGCTCGAG
TGGCTCCGGTGCCCGTCAGTGGGCAGAGCGCACATCGCCCACAGTCCCCGAGAAGTTGGGGGGAGGGGTC
GGCAATTGAACCGGTGCCTAGAGAAGGTGGCGCGGGGTAAACTGGGAAAGTGATGTCGTGTACTGGCTCC
GCCTTTTTCCCGAGGGTGGGGGAGAACCGTATATAAGTGCAGTAGTCGCCGTGAACGTTCTTTTTCGCAA
CGGGTTTGCCGCCAGAACACAGGTGTCGTGACGCGGGATCCGCCACCATGACCGAGTACAAGCCCACGGT
GCGCCTCGCCACCCGCGACGACGTCCCCAGGGCCGTACGCACCCTCGCCGCCGCGTTCGCCGACTACCCC
GCCACGCGCCACACCGTCGATCCGGACCGCCACATCGAGCGGGTCACCGAGCTGCAAGAACTCTTCCTCA
CGCGCGTCGGGCTCGACATCGGCAAGGTGTGGGTCGCGGACGACGGCGCCGCGGTGGCGGTCTGGACCAC
GCCGGAGAGCGTCGAAGCGGGGGCGGTGTTCGCCGAGATCGGCCCGCGCATGGCCGAGTTGAGCGGTTCC
CGGCTGGCCGCGCAGCAACAGATGGAAGGCCTCCTGGCGCCGCACCGGCCCAAGGAGCCCGCGTGGTTCC
TGGCCACCGTCGGAGTCTCGCCCGACCACCAGGGCAAGGGTCTGGGCAGCGCCGTCGTGCTCCCCGGAGT
GGAGGCGGCCGAGCGCGCCGGGGTGCCCGCCTTCCTGGAGACCTCCGCGCCCCGCAACCTCCCCTTCTAC
GAGCGGCTCGGCTTCACCGTCACCGCCGACGTCGAGGTGCCCGAAGGACCGCGCACCTGGTGCATGACCC
GCAAGCCCGGTGCCTGAACGCGTTAAGTCGACAATCAACCTCTGGATTACAAAATTTGTGAAAGATTGAC
TGGTATTCTTAACTATGTTGCTCCTTTTACGCTATGTGGATACGCTGCTTTAATGCCTTTGTATCATGCT
ATTGCTTCCCGTATGGCTTTCATTTTCTCCTCCTTGTATAAATCCTGGTTGCTGTCTCTTTATGAGGAGT
TGTGGCCCGTTGTCAGGCAACGTGGCGTGGTGTGCACTGTGTTTGCTGACGCAACCCCCACTGGTTGGGG
CATTGCCACCACCTGTCAGCTCCTTTCCGGGACTTTCGCTTTCCCCCTCCCTATTGCCACGGCGGAACTC
ATCGCCGCCTGCCTTGCCCGCTGCTGGACAGGGGCTCGGCTGTTGGGCACTGACAATTCCGTGGTGTTGT
CGGGGAAATCATCGTCCTTTCCTTGGCTGCTCGCCTGTGTTGCCACCTGGATTCTGCGCGGGACGTCCTT
CTGCTACGTCCCTTCGGCCCTCAATCCAGCGGACCTTCCTTCCCGCGGCCTGCTGCCGGCTCTGCGGCCT
CTTCCGCGTCTTCGCCTTCGCCCTCAGACGAGTCGGATCTCCCTTTGGGCCGCCTCCCCGCGTCGACTTT
AAGACCAATGACTTACAAGGCAGCTGTAGATCTTAGCCACTTTTTAAAAGAAAAGGGGGGACTGGAAGGG
CTAATTCACTCCCAACGAAGACAAGATCTGCTTTTTGCTTGTACTGGGTCTCTCTGGTTAGACCAGATCT
GAGCCTGGGAGCTCTCTGGCTAACTAGGGAACCCACTGCTTAAGCCTCAATAAAGCTTGCCTTGAGTGCT
TCAAGTAGTGTGTGCCCGTCTGTTGTGTGACTCTGGTAACTAGAGATCCCTCAGACCCTTTTAGTCAGTG
TGGAAAATCTCTAGCAGTACGTATAGTAGTTCATGTCATCTTATTATTCAGTATTTATAACTTGCAAAGA
AATGAATATCAGAGAGTGAGAGGAACTTGTTTATTGCAGCTTATAATGGTTACAAATAAAGCAATAGCAT
CACAAATTTCACAAATAAAGCATTTTTTTCACTGCATTCTAGTTGTGGTTTGTCCAAACTCATCAATGTA
TCTTATCATGTCTGGCTCTAGCTATCCCGCCCCTAACTCCGCCCATCCCGCCCCTAACTCCGCCCAGTTC
CGCCCATTCTCCGCCCCATGGCTGACTAATTTTTTTTATTTATGCAGAGGCCGAGGCCGCCTCGGCCTCT
GAGCTATTCCAGAAGTAGTGAGGAGGCTTTTTTGGAGGCCTAGGGACGTACCCAATTCGCCCTATAGTGA
GTCGTATTACGCGCGCTCACTGGCCGTCGTTTTACAACGTCGTGACTGGGAAAACCCTGGCGTTACCCAA
CTTAATCGCCTTGCAGCACATCCCCCTTTCGCCAGCTGGCGTAATAGCGAAGAGGCCCGCACCGATCGCC
CTTCCCAACAGTTGCGCAGCCTGAATGGCGAATGGG
[124 nt withheld, positions 8577-8700]
C
[91 nt withheld, positions 8702-8792]
A
[49 nt withheld, positions 8794-8842]
CCTTTGACGTTGGAGTCCACGTTCTTT
[37 nt withheld, positions 8870-8906]
ACCCTATCTCGGTCTATTCTTTTGATTTATAAGGGATTTTGCCGATTTCGGCCTATTGGTTAAAAAATGA
GCTGATTTAACAAAAATTTAACGCGAATTTTAACAAAATATTAACGCTTACAATTTAGGTGGCACTTTTC
GGGGAAATGTGCGCGGAACCCCTATTTGTTTATTTTTCTAAATACATTCAAATATGTATCCGCTCATGAG
ACAATAACCCTGATAAATGCTTCAATAATATTGAAAAAGGAAGAGT
Features (pLannotate 1.2.2; 28 found; start..end, strand, type, name):
      1..861     +  CDS            AmpR: β-lactamase; bla; confers resistance to ampicillin, carbenicillin, and related antibiotics
   1032..1620    +  rep_origin     ori: high-copy-number ColE1/pMB1/pBR322/pUC origin of replication
   1803..1895    +  CDS            lacI (fragment): lac repressor; lacI; The lac repressor binds to the lac operator to inhibit transcription in E. coli. This inhibition can be relieved by adding lactose or isopropyl-β-D-thiogalactopyranoside (IPTG).
   1908..1929    +  protein_bind   CAP binding site: CAP binding activates transcription in the presence of cAMP. E. coli catabolite activator protein
   1944..1974    +  promoter       lac promoter: promoter for the E. coli lac operon
   1982..1998    +  protein_bind   lac operator: The lac repressor binds to the lac operator to inhibit transcription in E. coli. This inhibition can be relieved by adding lactose or isopropyl-β-D-thiogalactopyranoside (IPTG). lac repressor encoded by lacI
   2043..2061    +  promoter       T3 promoter: promoter for bacteriophage T3 RNA polymerase
   2089..2315    +  promoter       RSV promoter: Rous sarcoma virus enhancer/promoter
   2316..2496    +  LTR            5' LTR (truncated): truncated 5' long terminal repeat (LTR) from HIV-1
   2543..2668    +  misc_feature   HIV-1 Ψ: packaging signal of human immunodeficiency virus type 1
   2652..3015    +  CDS            HIV-1 gag (fragment): gag protein from human immunodeficiency virus 1; gag
   3161..3394    +  misc_feature   RRE: The Rev response element (RRE) of HIV-1 allows for Rev-dependent mRNA export from the nucleus to the cytoplasm.
   3771..3797    +  CDS            Rev (fragment): human immunodeficiency virus 1 (HIV-1) Rev protein; rev; enhances nuclear export of unspliced and incompletely spliced viral mRNAs
   3801..4041    +  promoter       U6 promoter: RNA polymerase III promoter for human U6 snRNA
   4227..4886    -  CDS            deoC1: DEOC1_STAAN - Also known as dra. Experimental evidence at protein level: Swiss-Prot protein existence level 1. Catalyzes a reversible aldol reaction between acetaldehyde and D-glyceraldehyde 3-phosphate to generate 2-deoxy-D-ribose 5- phosphate. From Staphylococcus aureus (strain N315).
   5949..6016    +  misc_RNA       tracrRNA (fragment): trans-activating CRISPR RNA for the Streptococcus pyogenes CRISPR/Cas9 system
   6065..6182    +  misc_feature   cPPT/CTS: central polypurine tract and central termination sequence of HIV-1
   6251..6462    +  promoter       EF-1α core promoter: core promoter for human elongation factor EF-1α
   6488..7087    +  CDS            PuroR (fragment): puromycin N-acetyltransferase; pac from Streptomyces; confers resistance to puromycin
   7103..7691    +  misc_feature   WPRE: woodchuck hepatitis virus posttranscriptional regulatory element
   7742..7761    +  misc_feature   cPPT/CTS (fragment): central polypurine tract and central termination sequence of HIV-1
   7763..7996    +  LTR            3' LTR (ΔU3): self-inactivating 3' long terminal repeat (LTR) from HIV-1
   8074..8195    +  polyA_signal   SV40 poly(A) signal: SV40 polyadenylation signal
   8235..8370    +  rep_origin     SV40 ori: SV40 origin of replication
   8391..8409    -  promoter       T7 promoter: promoter for bacteriophage T7 RNA polymerase
   8417..8572    +  CDS            lacZα (fragment): LacZα fragment of β-galactosidase; lacZ fragment
   8577..9005    +  rep_origin     f1 ori (sequence partly withheld): f1 bacteriophage origin of replication; arrow indicates direction of (+) strand synthesis
   9058..9162    +  promoter       AmpR promoter: bla
