[The description below was written by a language model from this plasmid's Addgene catalogue record and pLannotate feature annotations shown in this document.]
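Description:
sgOpti is an empty lentiviral backbone for expressing single guide RNAs in mammalian cells, derived from pLenti-sgRNA by replacing the original guide scaffold with the optimized "F+E" combined scaffold. It is propagated in E. coli through a high-copy ColE1/pUC-type origin with ampicillin selection (AmpR and its promoter). An f1 origin, an SV40 origin and remnants of a lac/lacZα cloning region flanked by T3 and T7 promoters are carried over from the parental plasmid. The catalogue lists the backbone as about 7 kb, whereas both full sequence records are about 9.2 kb and annotate identically apart from a one-nucleotide offset.

The viral portion has a third-generation, self-inactivating layout. An RSV promoter drives a truncated HIV-1 5' LTR, followed by the Ψ packaging signal with a gag fragment, the RRE for Rev-dependent export, a cPPT/CTS, a WPRE and a ΔU3 3' LTR with a downstream SV40 polyadenylation signal. Within this frame, a human U6 RNA polymerase III promoter sits upstream of the BsmBI cloning site and the S. pyogenes-type guide scaffold, which is annotated as a tracrRNA fragment. About 1.9 kb separates the promoter from the scaffold. This interval includes a reverse-strand match to a bacterial deoC gene and is most plausibly a stuffer released on BsmBI digestion, though the record does not say so. Downstream, an EF-1α core promoter drives puromycin N-acetyltransferase for selection of transduced cells.

No Cas9 or dCas9 is encoded, so the nuclease or effector must be supplied separately. The associated publication used CRISPR interference to map enhancer–promoter connections, consistent with use for individual guides or pooled guide libraries.
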