Addgene plasmid #85681: sgOpti
Purpose: (Empty Backbone) Lentiviral vector to express sgRNAs. The cloning site is BsmBI.
Depositing lab: Eric Lander & David Sabatini. Depositing organization: Broad Institute. Publication: Systematic mapping of functional enhancer-promoter connections with CRISPR interference. Fulco CP, Munschauer M, Anyoha R, Munson G, Grossman SR, Perez EM, Kane M, Cleary B, Lander ES, Engreitz JM. Science. 2016 Sep 29. pii: aag2445. 10.1126/science.aag2445 PubMed 27708057.
Backbone
  Vector backbone: pLenti-sgRNA
  Backbone manufacturer: Eric Lander and David Sabatini (Addgene #71409)
  Backbone size (bp): 7000
  Modifications to backbone: Replaced sgRNA scaffold with sgRNA-(F+E)-combined optimized scaffold from Chen et al 2013 Cell.
  Vector type: Mammalian Expression, Lentiviral, CRISPR
  Promoter: hU6
  Selectable markers: Puromycin
Growth in bacteria
  Bacterial resistance: Ampicillin, 100 μg/mL
  Growth temperature: 30°C
  Growth strain: NEB Stable
  Copy number: High Copy
Gene/Insert
  Cloning method: Restriction Enzyme
  Sequencing primers: 5′ LKO.1 5' GACTATCATATGCTTACCGT; 3′ WPRE-R CATAGCGTAAAAGGAGCAACA
Terms and licenses: Academic/Nonprofit Terms; Industry Terms: Not Available to Industry
How to cite: sgOpti was a gift from Eric Lander & David Sabatini (Addgene plasmid # 85681 ; http://n2t.net/addgene:85681 ; RRID:Addgene_85681)
